>Addgene plasmid #75886 | NME1-NME2 gRNA (BRDN0001147480) | addgene full sequence | sequence record 184760 | Addgene Assembled Sequence
CCCGGGTGCAAAGATGGATAAAGTTTTAAACAGAGAGGAATCTTTGCAGCTAATGGACCTTCTAGGTCTT
GAAAGGAGTGGGAATTGGCTCCGGTGCCCGTCAGTGGGCAGAGCGCACATCGCCCACAGTCCCCGAGAAG
TTGGGGGGAGGGGTCGGCAATTGATCCGGTGCCTAGAGAAGGTGGCGCGGGGTAAACTGGGAAAGTGATG
TCGTGTACTGGCTCCGCCTTTTTCCCGAGGGTGGGGGAGAACCGTATATAAGTGCAGTAGTCGCCGTGAA
CGTTCTTTTTCGCAACGGGTTTGCCGCCAGAACACAGGTAAGTGCCGTGTGTGGTTCCCGCGGGCCTGGC
CTCTTTACGGGTTATGGCCCTTGCGTGCCTTGAATTACTTCCACCTGGCTGCAGTACGTGATTCTTGATC
CCGAGCTTCGGGTTGGAAGTGGGTGGGAGAGTTCGAGGCCTTGCGCTTAAGGAGCCCCTTCGCCTCGTGC
TTGAGTTGAGGCCTGGCCTGGGCGCTGGGGCCGCCGCGTGCGAATCTGGTGGCACCTTCGCGCCTGTCTC
GCTGCTTTCGATAAGTCTCTAGCCATTTAAAATTTTTGATGACCTGCTGCGACGCTTTTTTTCTGGCAAG
ATAGTCTTGTAAATGCGGGCCAAGATCTGCACACTGGTATTTCGGTTTTTGGGGCCGCGGGCGGCGACGG
GGCCCGTGCGTCCCAGCGCACATGTTCGGCGAGGCGGGGCCTGCGAGCGCGGCCACCGAGAATCGGACGG
GGGTAGTCTCAAGCTGGCCGGCCTGCTCTGGTGCCTGGCCTCGCGCCGCCGTGTATCGCCCCGCCCTGGG
CGGCAAGGCTGGCCCGGTCGGCACCAGTTGCGTGAGCGGAAAGATGGCCGCTTCCCGGCCCTGCTGCAGG
GAGCTCAAAATGGAGGACGCGGCGCTCGGGAGAGCGGGCGGGTGAGTCACCCACACAAAGGAAAAGGGCC
TTTCCGTCCTCAGCCGTCGCTTCATGTGACTCCACGGAGTACCGGGCGCCGTCCAGGCACCTCGATTAGT
TCTCGAGCTTTTGGAGTACGTCGTCTTTAGGTTGGGGGGAGGGGTTTTATGCGATGGAGTTTCCCCACAC
TGAGTGGGTGGAGACTGAAGTTAGGCCAGCTTGGCACTTGATGTAATTCTCCTTGGAATTTGCCCTTTTT
GAGTTTGGATCTTGGTTCATTCTCAAGCCTCAGACAGTGGTTCAAAGTTTTTTTCTTCCATTTCAGGTGT
CGTGACGTACGGCCACCATGACCGAGTACAAGCCCACGGTGCGCCTCGCCACCCGCGACGACGTCCCCAG
GGCCGTACGCACCCTCGCCGCCGCGTTCGCCGACTACCCCGCCACGCGCCACACCGTCGATCCGGACCGC
CACATCGAGCGGGTCACCGAGCTGCAAGAACTCTTCCTCACGCGCGTCGGGCTCGACATCGGCAAGGTGT
GGGTCGCGGACGACGGCGCCGCCGTGGCGGTCTGGACCACGCCGGAGAGCGTCGAAGCGGGGGCGGTGTT
CGCCGAGATCGGCCCGCGCATGGCCGAGTTGAGCGGTTCCCGGCTGGCCGCGCAGCAACAGATGGAAGGC
CTCCTGGCGCCGCACCGGCCCAAGGAGCCCGCGTGGTTCCTGGCCACCGTCGGAGTCTCGCCCGACCACC
AGGGCAAGGGTCTGGGCAGCGCCGTCGTGCTCCCCGGAGTGGAGGCGGCCGAGCGCGCCGGGGTGCCCGC
CTTCCTGGAGACCTCCGCGCCCCGCAACCTCCCCTTCTACGAGCGGCTCGGCTTCACCGTCACCGCCGAC
GTCGAGGTGCCCGAAGGACCGCGCACCTGGTGCATGACCCGCAAGCCCGGTGCCTGAACGCGTTAAGTCG
ACAATCAACCTCTGGATTACAAAATTTGTGAAAGATTGACTGGTATTCTTAACTATGTTGCTCCTTTTAC
GCTATGTGGATACGCTGCTTTAATGCCTTTGTATCATGCTATTGCTTCCCGTATGGCTTTCATTTTCTCC
TCCTTGTATAAATCCTGGTTGCTGTCTCTTTATGAGGAGTTGTGGCCCGTTGTCAGGCAACGTGGCGTGG
TGTGCACTGTGTTTGCTGACGCAACCCCCACTGGTTGGGGCATTGCCACCACCTGTCAGCTCCTTTCCGG
GACTTTCGCTTTCCCCCTCCCTATTGCCACGGCGGAACTCATCGCCGCCTGCCTTGCCCGCTGCTGGACA
GGGGCTCGGCTGTTGGGCACTGACAATTCCGTGGTGTTGTCGGGGAAATCATCGTCCTTTCCTTGGCTGC
TCGCCTGTGTTGCCACCTGGATTCTGCGCGGGACGTCCTTCTGCTACGTCCCTTCGGCCCTCAATCCAGC
GGACCTTCCTTCCCGCGGCCTGCTGCCGGCTCTGCGGCCTCTTCCGCGTCTTCGCCTTCGCCCTCAGACG
AGTCGGATCTCCCTTTGGGCCGCCTCCCCGCGTCGACTTTAAGACCAATGACTTACAAGGCAGCTGTAGA
TCTTAGCCACTTTTTAAAAGAAAAGGGGGGACTGGAAGGGCTAATTCACTCCCAACGAAGACAAGATCTG
CTTTTTGCTTGTACTGGGTCTCTCTGGTTAGACCAGATCTGAGCCTGGGAGCTCTCTGGCTAACTAGGGA
ACCCACTGCTTAAGCCTCAATAAAGCTTGCCTTGAGTGCTTCAAGTAGTGTGTGCCCGTCTGTTGTGTGA
CTCTGGTAACTAGAGATCCCTCAGACCCTTTTAGTCAGTGTGGAAAATCTCTAGCAGTACGTATAGTAGT
TCATGTCATCTTATTATTCAGTATTTATAACTTGCAAAGAAATGAATATCAGAGAGTGAGAGGAACTTGT
TTATTGCAGCTTATAATGGTTACAAATAAAGCAATAGCATCACAAATTTCACAAATAAAGCATTTTTTTC
ACTGCATTCTAGTTGTGGTTTGTCCAAACTCATCAATGTATCTTATCATGTCTGGCTCTAGCTATCCCGC
CCCTAACTCCGCCCATCCCGCCCCTAACTCCGCCCAGTTCCGCCCATTCTCCGCCCCATGGCTGACTAAT
TTTTTTTATTTATGCAGAGGCCGAGGCCGCCTCGGCCTCTGAGCTATTCCAGAAGTAGTGAGGAGGCTTT
TTTGGAGGCCTAGGGACGTACCCAATTCGCCCTATAGTGAGTCGTATTACGCGCGCTCACTGGCCGTCGT
TTTACAACGTCGTGACTGGGAAAACCCTGGCGTTACCCAACTTAATCGCCTTGCAGCACATCCCCCTTTC
GCCAGCTGGCGTAATAGCGAAGAGGCCCGCACCGATCGCCCTTCCCAACAGTTGCGCAGCCTGAATGGCG
AATGGG
[124 nt withheld, positions 3367-3490]
C
[91 nt withheld, positions 3492-3582]
A
[49 nt withheld, positions 3584-3632]
CCTTTGACGTTGGAGTCCACGTTCTTT
[37 nt withheld, positions 3660-3696]
ACCCTATCTCGGTCTATTCTTTTGATTTATAAGGGATTTTGCCGATTTCGGCCTATTGGTTAAAAAATGA
GCTGATTTAACAAAAATTTAACGCGAATTTTAACAAAATATTAACGCTTACAATTTAGGTGGCACTTTTC
GGGGAAATGTGCGCGGAACCCCTATTTGTTTATTTTTCTAAATACATTCAAATATGTATCCGCTCATGAG
ACAATAACCCTGATAAATGCTTCAATAATATTGAAAAAGGAAGAGTATGAGTATTCAACATTTCCGTGTC
GCCCTTATTCCCTTTTTTGCGGCATTTTGCCTTCCTGTTTTTGCTCACCCAGAAACGCTGGTGAAAGTAA
AAGATGCTGAAGATCAGTTGGGTGCACGAGTGGGTTACATCGAACTGGATCTCAACAGCGGTAAGATCCT
TGAGAGTTTTCGCCCCGAAGAACGTTTTCCAATGATGAGCACTTTTAAAGTTCTGCTATGTGGCGCGGTA
TTATCCCGTATTGACGCCGGGCAAGAGCAACTCGGTCGCCGCATACACTATTCTCAGAATGACTTGGTTG
AGTACTCACCAGTCACAGAAAAGCATCTTACGGATGGCATGACAGTAAGAGAATTATGCAGTGCTGCCAT
AACCATGAGTGATAACACTGCGGCCAACTTACTTCTGACAACGATCGGAGGACCGAAGGAGCTAACCGCT
TTTTTGCACAACATGGGGGATCATGTAACTCGCCTTGATCGTTGGGAACCGGAGCTGAATGAAGCCATAC
CAAACGACGAGCGTGACACCACGATGCCTGTAGCAATGGCAACAACGTTGCGCAAACTATTAACTGGCGA
ACTACTTACTCTAGCTTCCCGGCAACAATTAATAGACTGGATGGAGGCGGATAAAGTTGCAGGACCACTT
CTGCGCTCGGCCCTTCCGGCTGGCTGGTTTATTGCTGATAAATCTGGAGCCGGTGAGCGTGGGTCTCGCG
GTATCATTGCAGCACTGGGGCCAGATGGTAAGCCCTCCCGTATCGTAGTTATCTACACGACGGGGAGTCA
GGCAACTATGGATGAACGAAATAGACAGATCGCTGAGATAGGTGCCTCACTGATTAAGCATTGGTAACTG
TCAGACCAAGTTTACTCATATATACTTTAGATTGATTTAAAACTTCATTTTTAATTTAAAAGGATCTAGG
TGAAGATCCTTTTTGATAATCTCATGACCAAAATCCCTTAACGTGAGTTTTCGTTCCACTGAGCGTCAGA
CCCCGTAGAAAAGATCAAAGGATCTTCTTGAGATCCTTTTTTTCTGCGCGTAATCTGCTGCTTGCAAACA
AAAAAACCACCGCTACCAGCGGTGGTTTGTTTGCCGGATCAAGAGCTACCAACTCTTTTTCCGAAGGTAA
CTGGCTTCAGCAGAGCGCAGATACCAAATACTGTTCTTCTAGTGTAGCCGTAGTTAGGCCACCACTTCAA
GAACTCTGTAGCACCGCCTACATACCTCGCTCTGCTAATCCTGTTACCAGTGGCTGCTGCCAGTGGCGAT
AAGTCGTGTCTTACCGGGTTGGACTCAAGACGATAGTTACCGGATAAGGCGCAGCGGTCGGGCTGAACGG
GGGGTTCGTGCACACAGCCCAGCTTGGAGCGAACGACCTACACCGAACTGAGATACCTACAGCGTGAGCT
ATGAGAAAGCGCCACGCTTCCCGAAGGGAGAAAGGCGGACAGGTATCCGGTAAGCGGCAGGGTCGGAACA
GGAGAGCGCACGAGGGAGCTTCCAGGGGGAAACGCCTGGTATCTTTATAGTCCTGTCGGGTTTCGCCACC
TCTGACTTGAGCGTCGATTTTTGTGATGCTCGTCAGGGGGGCGGAGCCTATGGAAAAACGCCAGCAACGC
GGCCTTTTTACGGTTCCTGGCCTTTTGCTGGCCTTTTGCTCACATGTTCTTTCCTGCGTTATCCCCTGAT
TCTGTGGATAACCGTATTACCGCCTTTGAGTGAGCTGATACCGCTCGCCGCAGCCGAACGACCGAGCGCA
GCGAGTCAGTGAGCGAGGAAGCGGAAGAGCGCCCAATACGCAAACCGCCTCTCCCCGCGCGTTGGCCGAT
TCATTAATGCAGCTGGCACGACAGGTTTCCCGACTGGAAAGCGGGCAGTGAGCGCAACGCAATTAATGTG
AGTTAGCTCACTCATTAGGCACCCCAGGCTTTACACTTTATGCTTCCGGCTCGTATGTTGTGTGGAATTG
TGAGCGGATAACAATTTCACACAGGAAACAGCTATGACCATGATTACGCCAAGCGCGCAATTAACCCTCA
CTAAAGGGAACAAAAGCTGGAGCTGCAAGCTTAATGTAGTCTTATGCAATACTCTTGTAGTCTTGCAACA
TGGTAACGATGAGTTAGCAACATGCCTTACAAGGAGAGAAAAAGCACCGTGCATGCCGATTGGTGGAAGT
AAGGTGGTACGATCGTGCCTTATTAGGAAGGCAACAGACGGGTCTGACATGGATTGGACGAACCACTGAA
TTGCCGCATTGCAGAGATATTGTATTTAAGTGCCTAGCTCGATACATAAACGGGTCTCTCTGGTTAGACC
AGATCTGAGCCTGGGAGCTCTCTGGCTAACTAGGGAACCCACTGCTTAAGCCTCAATAAAGCTTGCCTTG
AGTGCTTCAAGTAGTGTGTGCCCGTCTGTTGTGTGACTCTGGTAACTAGAGATCCCTCAGACCCTTTTAG
TCAGTGTGGAAAATCTCTAGCAGTGGCGCCCGAACAGGGACTTGAAAGCGAAAGGGAAACCAGAGGAGCT
CTCTCGACGCAGGACTCGGCTTGCTGAAGCGCGCACGGCAAGAGGCGAGGGGCGGCGACTGGTGAGTACG
CCAAAAATTTTGACTAGCGGAGGCTAGAAGGAGAGAGATGGGTGCGAGAGCGTCAGTATTAAGCGGGGGA
GAATTAGATCGCGATGGGAAAAAATTCGGTTAAGGCCAGGGGGAAAGAAAAAATATAAATTAAAACATAT
AGTATGGGCAAGCAGGGAGCTAGAACGATTCGCAGTTAATCCTGGCCTGTTAGAAACATCAGAAGGCTGT
AGACAAATACTGGGACAGCTACAACCATCCCTTCAGACAGGATCAGAAGAACTTAGATCATTATATAATA
CAGTAGCAACCCTCTATTGTGTGCATCAAAGGATAGAGATAAAAGACACCAAGGAAGCTTTAGACAAGAT
AGAGGAAGAGCAAAACAAAAGTAAGACCACCGCACAGCAAGCGGCCGCTGATCTTCAGACCTGGAGGAGG
AGATATGAGGGACAATTGGAGAAGTGAATTATATAAATATAAAGTAGTAAAAATTGAACCATTAGGAGTA
GCACCCACCAAGGCAAAGAGAAGAGTGGTGCAGAGAGAAAAAAGAGCAGTGGGAATAGGAGCTTTGTTCC
TTGGGTTCTTGGGAGCAGCAGGAAGCACTATGGGCGCAGCGTCAATGACGCTGACGGTACAGGCCAGACA
ATTATTGTCTGGTATAGTGCAGCAGCAGAACAATTTGCTGAGGGCTATTGAGGCGCAACAGCATCTGTTG
CAACTCACAGTCTGGGGCATCAAGCAGCTCCAGGCAAGAATCCTGGCTGTGGAAAGATACCTAAAGGATC
AACAGCTCCTGGGGATTTGGGGTTGCTCTGGAAAACTCATTTGCACCACTGCTGTGCCTTGGAATGCTAG
TTGGAGTAATAAATCTCTGGAACAGATTTGGAATCACACGACCTGGATGGAGTGGGACAGAGAAATTAAC
AATTACACAAGCTTAATACACTCCTTAATTGAAGAATCGCAAAACCAGCAAGAAAAGAATGAACAAGAAT
TATTGGAATTAGATAAATGGGCAAGTTTGTGGAATTGGTTTAACATAACAAATTGGCTGTGGTATATAAA
ATTATTCATAATGATAGTAGGAGGCTTGGTAGGTTTAAGAATAGTTTTTGCTGTACTTTCTATAGTGAAT
AGAGTTAGGCAGGGATATTCACCATTATCGTTTCAGACCCACCTCCCAACCCCGAGGGGACCCAGAGAGG
GCCTATTTCCCATGATTCCTTCATATTTGCATATACGATACAAGGCTGTTAGAGAGATAATTAGAATTAA
TTTGACTGTAAACACAAAGATATTAGTACAAAATACGTGACGTAGAAAGTAATAATTTCTTGGGTAGTTT
GCAGTTTTAAAATTATGTTTTAAAATGGACTATCATATGCTTACCGTAACTTGAAAGTATTTCGATTTCT
TGGCTTTATATATCTTGTGGAAAGGACGAAACACCGGGAGACTTCTGCATACAAGTGTTTTAGAGCTAGA
AATAGCAAGTTAAAATAAGGCTAGTCCGTTATCAACTTGAAAAAGTGGCACCGAGTCGGTGCTTTTTTAA
GCTTGGCGTAACTAGATCTTGAGACAAATGGCAGTATTCATCCACAATTTTAAAAGAAAAGGGGGGATTG
GGGGGTACAGTGCAGGGGAAAGAATAGTAGACATAATAGCAACAGACATACAAACTAAAGAATTACAAAA
ACAAATTACAAAAATTCAAAATTTTCGGGTTTATTACAGGGACAGCAGAGATCCACTTTGGCGCCGGCTC
GAGGGGG
Features (pLannotate 1.2.2; 29 found; start..end, strand, type, name):
     14..80      +  CDS            small t antigen (fragment): SV40 (simian virus 40) small t antigen
    106..317     +  promoter       EF-1α core promoter: core promoter for human elongation factor EF-1α
    318..1256    +  intron         EF-1α intron A: intron upstream of the start codon of human EF-1α
   1278..1877    +  CDS            PuroR (fragment): puromycin N-acetyltransferase; pac from Streptomyces; confers resistance to puromycin
   1893..2481    +  misc_feature   WPRE: woodchuck hepatitis virus posttranscriptional regulatory element
   2532..2551    +  misc_feature   cPPT/CTS (fragment): central polypurine tract and central termination sequence of HIV-1
   2553..2786    +  LTR            3' LTR (ΔU3): self-inactivating 3' long terminal repeat (LTR) from HIV-1
   2864..2985    +  polyA_signal   SV40 poly(A) signal: SV40 polyadenylation signal
   3025..3160    +  rep_origin     SV40 ori: SV40 origin of replication
   3181..3199    -  promoter       T7 promoter: promoter for bacteriophage T7 RNA polymerase
   3207..3362    +  CDS            lacZα (fragment): LacZα fragment of β-galactosidase; lacZ fragment
   3367..3795    +  rep_origin     f1 ori (sequence partly withheld): f1 bacteriophage origin of replication; arrow indicates direction of (+) strand synthesis
   3848..3952    +  promoter       AmpR promoter: bla
   3953..4813    +  CDS            AmpR: β-lactamase; bla; confers resistance to ampicillin, carbenicillin, and related antibiotics
   4984..5572    +  rep_origin     ori: high-copy-number ColE1/pMB1/pBR322/pUC origin of replication
   5755..5847    +  CDS            lacI (fragment): lac repressor; lacI; The lac repressor binds to the lac operator to inhibit transcription in E. coli. This inhibition can be relieved by adding lactose or isopropyl-β-D-thiogalactopyranoside (IPTG).
   5860..5881    +  protein_bind   CAP binding site: CAP binding activates transcription in the presence of cAMP. E. coli catabolite activator protein
   5896..5926    +  promoter       lac promoter: promoter for the E. coli lac operon
   5934..5950    +  protein_bind   lac operator: The lac repressor binds to the lac operator to inhibit transcription in E. coli. This inhibition can be relieved by adding lactose or isopropyl-β-D-thiogalactopyranoside (IPTG). lac repressor encoded by lacI
   5995..6013    +  promoter       T3 promoter: promoter for bacteriophage T3 RNA polymerase
   6041..6267    +  promoter       RSV promoter: Rous sarcoma virus enhancer/promoter
   6268..6448    +  LTR            5' LTR (truncated): truncated 5' long terminal repeat (LTR) from HIV-1
   6495..6620    +  misc_feature   HIV-1 Ψ: packaging signal of human immunodeficiency virus type 1
   6604..6967    +  CDS            HIV-1 gag (fragment): gag protein from human immunodeficiency virus 1; gag
   7113..7346    +  misc_feature   RRE: The Rev response element (RRE) of HIV-1 allows for Rev-dependent mRNA export from the nucleus to the cytoplasm.
   7723..7749    +  CDS            Rev (fragment): human immunodeficiency virus 1 (HIV-1) Rev protein; rev; enhances nuclear export of unspliced and incompletely spliced viral mRNAs
   7753..7993    +  promoter       U6 promoter: RNA polymerase III promoter for human U6 snRNA
   8023..8098    +  misc_RNA       gRNA scaffold: guide RNA scaffold for the Streptococcus pyogenes CRISPR/Cas9 system
   8154..8271    +  misc_feature   cPPT/CTS: central polypurine tract and central termination sequence of HIV-1
