[The description below was written by a language model from this plasmid's Addgene catalogue record and pLannotate feature annotations shown in this document.]
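Description:
NME1-NME2 gRNA (BRDN0001147480) is a third-generation lentiviral CRISPR guide plasmid built on the lentiGuide-Puro backbone and designed to target the human NME1 gene and the NME1-NME2 readthrough transcript. In bacteria it is maintained as a high-copy plasmid through a ColE1/pUC-type origin and selected with ampicillin via the β-lactamase gene. An f1 origin, lac regulatory remnants and T7/T3 promoters are carried over from the cloning backbone.

The lentiviral portion starts with an RSV promoter fused to a truncated HIV-1 5' LTR, which makes genomic RNA production in packaging cells Tat-independent. This is followed by the Ψ packaging signal with a partial gag sequence and the Rev response element for Rev-dependent nuclear export. A human U6 RNA polymerase III promoter then drives the 20-nucleotide spacer joined to the Streptococcus pyogenes Cas9 guide RNA scaffold, with a cPPT/CTS element annotated just downstream of the scaffold to aid nuclear import of the provirus. A separate cassette uses the EF-1α core promoter with its intron A to express puromycin N-acetyltransferase, allowing puromycin selection of transduced mammalian cells, and a WPRE enhances transcript expression. The cassette ends in a self-inactivating ΔU3 3' LTR, followed outside the provirus by an SV40 polyadenylation signal and SV40 origin.

The plasmid does not encode Cas9, so it must be used with a separate Cas9 vector or in cells that already express Cas9 to disrupt the target gene. It is an individual clone associated with a human kinome gRNA library designed using optimized sgRNA rules intended to improve on-target activity and reduce off-target effects.
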