Addgene plasmid #75886: NME1-NME2 gRNA (BRDN0001147480)
Purpose: 3rd generation lentiviral gRNA plasmid targeting human NME1-NME2
Depositing lab: John Doench & David Root. Depositing organization: Broad Institute. Publication: Optimized sgRNA design to maximize activity and minimize off-target effects of CRISPR-Cas9. Doench JG, Fusi N, Sullender M, Hegde M, Vaimberg EW, Donovan KF, Smith I, Tothova Z, Wilen C, Orchard R, Virgin HW, Listgarten J, Root DE. Nat Biotechnol. 2016 Jan 18. doi: 10.1038/nbt.3437. PubMed 26780180.
Backbone
  Vector backbone: lentiGuide-Puro
  Backbone manufacturer: Zhang Lab (Addgene plasmid # 52963)
  Vector type: Mammalian Expression, Lentiviral, CRISPR
  Selectable markers: Puromycin
Growth in bacteria
  Bacterial resistance: Ampicillin, 100 μg/mL
  Growth temperature: 37°C
  Growth strain: DH5alpha
  Copy number: High Copy
Gene/Insert
  Gene/Insert name: NME1,NME1-NME2 (alt names: NME1-NME2; NM_000269.2)
  gRNA/shRNA sequence: GGAGACTTCTGCATACAAGT
  Species: H. sapiens (human)
  Entrez Gene: NME1 (a.k.a. AWD, GAAD, NB, NBS, NDK1, NDKA, NDPK A, NDPK-A, NDPKA, NM23, NM23-H1)
  Promoter: hU6
  Cloning method: Unknown
  Sequencing primers: 5′ U6-F; 3′ pS2-R
Terms and licenses: Academic/Nonprofit Terms; Industry Terms: Not Available to Industry
Depositor comments: The gRNA was designed to target the following Genbank reference sequence(s): NM_000269.2,NM_001018136.2,NM_198175.1. Note that this plasmid does NOT contain Cas9. It should be used in conjunction with lentiCas9-Blast (Addgene #52962) or otherwise with cell lines already expressing Cas9. Browse the full kinome gRNA library at http://www.addgene.org/pooled-library/broadgpp-human-kinome/ or visit http://www.broadinstitute.org/rnai/public/ for detailed protocols and information.
How to cite: NME1-NME2 gRNA (BRDN0001147480) was a gift from John Doench & David Root (Addgene plasmid # 75886 ; http://n2t.net/addgene:75886 ; RRID:Addgene_75886)
