>Addgene plasmid #75886 | NME1-NME2 gRNA (BRDN0001147480) | depositor partial sequence | sequence record 143346 | Target Sequence
GGAGACTTCTGCATACAAGT
