>Addgene plasmid #75886 | NME1-NME2 gRNA (BRDN0001147480) | addgene partial sequence | sequence record 184759 | hU6-F
TAGAAAGTAATAATTTCTTGGGTAGTTTGCAGTTTTAAAATTATGTTTTAAAATGGACTATCATATGCTT
ACCGTAACTTGAAAGTATTTCGATTTCTTGGCTTTATATATCTTGTGGAAAGGACGAAACACCGGGAGAC
TTCTGCATACAAGTGTTTTAGAGCTAGAAATAGCAAGTTAAAATAAGGCTAGTCCGTTATCAACTTGAAA
AAGTGGCACCGAGTCGGTGCTTTTTTAAGCTTGGCGTAACTAGATCTTGAGACAAATGGCAGTATTCATC
CACAATTTTAAAAGAAAAGGGGGGATTGGGGGGTACAGTGCAGGGGAAAGAATAGTAGACATAATAGCAA
CAGACATACAAACTAAAGAATTACAAAAACAAATTACAAAAATTCAAAATTTTCGGGTTTATTACAGGGA
CAGCAGAGATCCACTTTGGCGCCGGCTCGAGGGGGCCCGGGTGCAAAGATGGATAAAGTTTTAAACAGAG
AGGAATCTTTGCAGCTAATGGACCTTCTAGGTCTTGAAAGGAGTGGGAATTGGCTCCGGTGCCCGTCAGT
GGGCAGAGCG
